>Addgene plasmid #182140 | attP-puro-GA donor | addgene full sequence | sequence record 355631 | Addgene NGS Result
GATGCCAGCTCATTCCTCCCACTCATGATCTATAGATCCCCCGGGCTGCAGGAATTCTACCCACTCTGTC
GATACCCCACCGAGACCCCATTGGGGCCAATACGCCCGCGTTTCTTCCTTTTCCCCACCCCACCCCCCAA
GTTCGGGTGAAGGCCCAGGGCTCGCAGCCAACGTCGGGGCGGCAAGCTTACATCGAGATCCCGGTTTGTC
TGGTCAACCACCGCGGACTCAGTGGTGTACGGTACAAACCCCGTGAGCAAGGGCGAGGAGCTGTTCACCG
GGGTGGTGCCCATCCTGGTCGAGCTGGACGGCGACGTAAACGGCCACAAGTTCAGCGTGTCCGGCGAGGG
CGAGGGCGATGCCACCTACGGCAAGCTGACCCTGAAGTTCATCTGCACCACCGGCAAGCTGCCCGTGCCC
TGGCCCACCCTCGTGACCACCCTGACCTACGGCGTGCAGTGCTTCAGCCGCTACCCCGACCACATGAAGC
AGCACGACTTCTTCAAGTCCGCCATGCCCGAAGGCTACGTCCAGGAGCGCACCATCTTCTTCAAGGACGA
CGGCAACTACAAGACCCGCGCCGAGGTGAAGTTCGAGGGCGACACCCTGGTGAACCGCATCGAGCTGAAG
GGCATCGACTTCAAGGAGGACGGCAACATCCTGGGGCACAAGCTGGAGTACAACTACAACAGCCACAACG
TCTATATCATGGCCGACAAGCAGAAGAACGGCATCAAGGTGAACTTCAAGATCCGCCACAACATCGAGGA
CGGCAGCGTGCAGCTCGCCGACCACTACCAGCAGAACACCCCCATCGGCGACGGCCCCGTGCTGCTGCCC
GACAACCACTACCTGAGCACCCAGTCCGCCCTGAGCAAAGACCCCAACGAGAAGCGCGATCACATGGTCC
TGCTGGAGTTCGTGACCGCCGCCGGGATCACTCTCGGCATGGACGAGCTGTACAAGAGCGGCCTGAGGAG
CAGAGCCCAGGCGAGCAACAGCGCCGTGGACGCCACCATGGGCGATCGCCCGGGAATTGACTAGTGCGGC
CGCCTAGGATCCATGCCGATAGCGTTGGTTGAGTGGATAACCGTATTACCGCCAAGCTTATGCATGTGCC
CGTCAGTGGGCAGAGCGCACATCGCCCACAGTCCCCGAGAAGTTGGGGGGAGGGGTCGGCAATTGAACCG
GTGCCTAGAGAAGGTGGCGCGGGGTAAACTGGGAAAGTGATGTCGTGTACTGGCTCCGCCTTTTTCCCGA
GGGTGGGGGAGAACCGTATATAAGTGCAGTAGTCGCCGTGAACGTTCTTTTTCGCAACGGGTTTGCCGCC
AGAACACAGGTAAGTGCCGTGTGTGGTTCCCGCGGGCCTGGCCTCTTTACGGGTTATGGCCCTTGCGTGC
CTTGAATTACTTCCACCTGGCTGCAGTACGTGATTCTTGATCCCGAGCTTCGGGTTGGAAGTGGGTGGGA
GAGTTCGAGGCCTTGCGCTTAAGGAGCCCCTTCGCCTCGTGCTTGAGTTGAGGCCTGGCCTGGGCGCTGG
GGCCGCCGCGTGCGAATCTGGTGGCACCTTCGCGCCTGTCTCGCTGCTTTCGATAAGTCTCTAGCCATTT
AAAATTTTTGATGACCTGCTGCGACGCTTTTTTTCTGGCAAGATAGTCTTGTAAATGCGGGCCAAGATCT
GCACACTGGTATTTCGGTTTTTGGGGCCGCGGGCGGCGACGGGGCCCGTGCGTCCCAGCGCACATGTTCG
GCGAGGCGGGGCCTGCGAGCGCGGCCACCGAGAATCGGACGGGGGTAGTCTCAAGCTGGCCGGCCTGCTC
TGGTGCCTGGCCTCGCGCCGCCGTGTATCGCCCCGCCCTGGGCGGCAAGGCTGGCCCGGTCGGCACCAGT
TGCGTGAGCGGAAAGATGGCCGCTTCCCGGCCCTGCTGCAGGGAGCTCAAAATGGAGGACGCGGCGCTCG
GGAGAGCGGGCGGGTGAGTCACCCACACAAAGGAAAAGGGCCTTTCCGTCCTCAGCCGTCGCTTCATGTG
ACTCCACGGAGTACCGGGCGCCGTCCAGGCACCTCGATTAGTTCTCGCGCTTTTGGAGTACGTCGTCTTT
AGGTTGGGGGGAGGGGTTTTATGCGATGGAGTTTCCCCACACTGAGTGGGTGGAGACTGAAGTTAGGCCA
GCTTGGCACTTGATGTAATTCTCCTTGGAATTTGCCCTTTTTGAGTTTGGATCTTGGTTCATTCTCAAGC
CTCAGACAGTGGTTCAAAGTTTTTTTCTTCCATTTCAGGTGTCGTGAGCTAGCCCACCATGACCGAGTAC
AAGCCCACGGTGCGCCTCGCCACCCGCGACGACGTCCCCCGGGCCGTACGCACCCTCGCCGCCGCGTTCG
CCGACTACCCCGCCACGCGCCACACCGTCGACCCGGACCGCCACATCGAGCGGGTCACCGAGCTGCAAGA
ACTCTTCCTCACGCGCGTCGGGCTCGACATCGGCAAGGTGTGGGTCGCGGACGACGGCGCCGCGGTGGCG
GTCTGGACCACGCCGGAGAGCGTCGAAGCGGGGGCGGTGTTCGCCGAGATCGGCCCGCGCATGGCCGAGT
TGAGCGGTTCCCGGCTGGCCGCGCAGCAACAGATGGAAGGCCTCCTGGCGCCGCACCGGCCCAAGGAGCC
CGCGTGGTTCCTGGCCACCGTCGGCGTCTCGCCCGACCACCAGGGCAAGGGTCTGGGCAGCGCCGTCGTG
CTCCCCGGAGTGGAGGCGGCCGAGCGCGCCGGGGTGCCCGCCTTCCTGGAGACCTCCGCGCCCCGCAACC
TCCCCTTCTACGAGCGGCTCGGCTTCACCGTCACCGCCGACGTCGAGGTGCCCGAAGGACCGCGCACCTG
GTGCATGACCCGCAAGCCCGGTGCCGGATCGGGAGAGGGCAGAGGAAGTCTGCTAACATGCGGTGACGTC
GAGGAGAATCCTGGCCCACCGGTCGCCACCAGCGAGCTGATTAAGGAGAACATGCACATGAAGCTGTACA
TGGAGGGCACCGTGGACAACCATCACTTCAAGTGCACATCCGAGGGCGAAGGCAAGCCCTACGAGGGCAC
CCAGACCATGAGAATCAAGGTGGTCGAGGGCGGCCCTCTCCCCTTCGCCTTCGACATCCTGGCTACTAGC
TTCCTCTACGGCAGCAAGACCTTCATCAACCACACCCAGGGCATCCCCGACTTCTTCAAGCAGTCCTTCC
CTGAGGGCTTCACATGGGAGAGAGTCACCACATACGAAGACGGGGGCGTGCTGACCGCTACCCAGGACAC
CAGCCTCCAGGACGGCTGCCTCATCTACAACGTCAAGATCAGAGGGGTGAACTTCACATCCAACGGCCCT
GTGATGCAGAAGAAAACACTCGGCTGGGAGGCCTTCACCGAGACGCTGTACCCCGCTGACGGCGGCCTGG
AAGGCAGAAACGACATGGCCCTGAAGCTCGTGGGCGGGAGCCATCTGATCGCAAACATCAAGACCACATA
TAGATCCAAGAAACCCGCTAAGAACCTCAAGATGCCTGGCGTCTACTATGTGGACTACAGACTGGAAAGA
ATCAAGGAGGCCAACAACGAGACCTACGTCGAGCAGCACGAGGTGGCAGTGGCCAGATACTGCGACCTCC
CTAGCAAACTGGGGCACAAGCTTAATTAAGAATTCTCTAGAGGATCCAGACATGATAAGATACATTGATG
AGTTTGGACAAACCACAACTAGAATGCAGTGAAAAAAATGCTTTATTTGTGAAATTTGTGATGCTATTGC
TTTATTTGTAACCATTATAAGCTGCAATAAACAAGTTAACAACAACAATTGCATTCATTTTATGTTTCAG
GTTCAGGGGGAGGTGTGGGAGGTTTTTTAAAGCAAGTAAAACCTCTACAAATGTGGTATGGCTGATTATG
ATCCTGCAAGCCTCGTCGCCGCGGTTTATTCTGTTGACAATTAATCATCGGCATAGTATATCGGCATAGT
ATAATACGACAAGGTGAGGAACTAAACCATGGGATCGGCCATTGAACAAGATGGATTGCACGCAGGTTCT
CCGGCCGCTTGGGTGGAGAGGCTATTCGGCTATGACTGGGCACAACAGACAATCGGCTGCTCTGATGCCG
CCGTGTTCCGGCTGTCAGCGCAGGGGCGCCCGGTTCTTTTTGTCAAGACCGACCTGTCCGGTGCCCTGAA
TGAACTGCAGGACGAGGCAGCGCGGCTATCGTGGCTGGCCACGACGGGCGTTCCTTGCGCAGCTGTGCTC
GACGTTGTCACTGAAGCGGGAAGGGACTGGCTGCTATTGGGCGAAGTGCCGGGGCAGGATCTCCTGTCAT
CTCACCTTGCTCCTGCCGAGAAAGTATCCATCATGGCTGATGCAATGCGGCGGCTGCATACGCTTGATCC
GGCTACCTGCCCATTCGACCACCAAGCGAAACATCGCATCGAGCGAGCACGTACTCGGATGGAAGCCGGT
CTTGTCGATCAGGATGATCTGGACGAAGAGCATCAGGGGCTCGCGCCAGCCGAACTGTTCGCCAGGCTCA
AGGCGCGCATGCCCGGCGGCGAGGATCTCGTCGTGACCCATGGCGATGCCTGCTTGCCGAATATCATGGT
GGAAAATGGCCGCTTTTCTGGATTCATCGACTGTGGCCGGCTGGGTGTGGCGGACCGCTATCAGGACATA
GCGTTGGCTACCCGTGATATTGCTGAAGAGCTTGGCGGCGAATGGGCTGACCGCTTCCTCGTGCTTTACG
GTATCGCCGCTCCCGATTCGCAGCGCATCGCCTTCTATCGCCTTCTTGACGAGTTCTTCTGAGCGGGACT
CTGGGGTTCGAATAAAGACCGACCAAGCGACGTCTGAGAGCTCCCTGGCGAATTCGGTACCAATAAAAGA
GCTTTATTTTCATGATCTGTGTGTTGGTTTTTGGCCGCGTTGCTGGCGTTTTTCCATAGGCTCCGCCCCC
CTGACGAGCATCACAAAAATCGACGCTCAAGTCAGAGGTGGCGAAACCCGACAGGACTATAAAGATACCA
GGCGTTTCCCCCTGGAAGCTCCCTCGTGCGCTCTCCTGTTCCGACCCTGCCGCTTACCGGATACCTGTCC
GCCTTTCTCCCTTCGGGAAGCGTGGCGCTTTCTCATAGCTCACGCTGTAGGTATCTCAGTTCGGTGTAGG
TCGTTCGCTCCAAGCTGGGCTGTGTGCACGAACCCCCCGTTCAGCCCGACCGCTGCGCCTTATCCGGTAA
CTATCGTCTTGAGTCCAACCCGGTAAGACACGACTTATCGCCACTGGCAGCAGCCACTGGTAACAGGATT
AGCAGAGCGAGGTATGTAGGCGGTGCTACAGAGTTCTTGAAGTGGTGGCCTAACTACGGCTACACTAGAA
GAACAGTATTTGGTATCTGCGCTCTGCTGAAGCCAGTTACCTTCGGAAAAAGAGTTGGTAGCTCTTGATC
CGGCAAACAAACCACCGCTGGTAGCGGTGGTTTTTTTGTTTGCAAGCAGCAGATTACGCGCAGAAAAAAA
GGATCTCAAGAAGATCCTTTGATCTTTTCTAGTGTGCGVVVVVVVVVV
Features (pLannotate 1.2.2; 12 found; start..end, strand, type, name):
      4..38      +  polyA_signal   PGK poly(A) signal (fragment): mouse phosphoglycerate kinase 1 polyadenylation signal
     35..57      +  misc_feature   MCS (fragment): pBluescript multiple cloning site
    123..139     -  polyA_signal   bGH poly(A) signal (fragment): bovine growth hormone polyadenylation signal
    253..966     +  CDS            EGFP: EGFP is a basic (constitutively fluorescent) green fluorescent protein published in 1996, derived from Aequorea victoria. It is reported to be a rapidly-maturing weak dimer with moderate acid sensitivity.
   1116..2287    +  promoter       EF-1α promoter: strong constitutive promoter for human elongation factor EF-1α
   2299..2895    +  CDS            PuroR: puromycin N-acetyltransferase; pac from Streptomyces alboniger; confers resistance to puromycin
   2971..3669    +  CDS            TagBFP: monomeric blue fluorescent protein mammalian codon-optimized
   3683..3817    -  polyA_signal   SV40 poly(A) signal: SV40 polyadenylation signal
   3840..3923    -  CDS            large T antigen (fragment): large T antigen from SV40 (simian virus 40)
   3953..4000    +  promoter       EM7 promoter: synthetic bacterial promoter&nbsp
   4019..4822    +  CDS            NeoR/KanR: aminoglycoside phosphotransferase from Tn5; aph(3')-II (or nptII); confers resistance to neomycin, kanamycin, and G418 (Geneticin®)
   4951..5539    -  rep_origin     ori: high-copy-number ColE1/pMB1/pBR322/pUC origin of replication
