[The description below was written by a language model from this plasmid's Addgene catalogue record and pLannotate feature annotations shown in this document.]
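Description:
attP-puro-GA donor is a mammalian expression-type plasmid built on a pEF1α backbone and designed as the DNA donor for gene-sized insertion by twin prime editing (twinPE) combined with Bxb1 integrase. The catalogue lists it at about 5.6 kb, close to the 5,578 nt sequenced record. It is maintained in E. coli at high copy through a ColE1/pUC-type origin. Selection in bacteria is with kanamycin, provided by a Tn5 NeoR/KanR gene driven by the synthetic bacterial EM7 promoter.

The synthetic insert of roughly 3.5 kb is named attP-GA-EGFP-EF1α-PuroR-T2A-TagBFP. The feature table confirms an EGFP coding sequence with no annotated promoter upstream of it. This is followed by the human EF-1α promoter driving puromycin N-acetyltransferase and then TagBFP. The insert name indicates that a T2A self-cleaving peptide lies in the gap between these two coding sequences, so both proteins would come from one transcript. An SV40 polyadenylation signal sits just after TagBFP, although it is annotated on the opposite strand. The Bxb1 attP site is not annotated by the automated tool. From the insert name it presumably lies upstream of EGFP, with "GA" most likely denoting the central dinucleotide variant that determines pairing with a matching attB site. Short fragments of PGK and bGH polyadenylation signals and of a cloning site also appear near the start of the record.

In use, twinPE would first install a cognate Bxb1 attachment site at a chosen genomic locus, and Bxb1 would then recombine it with the donor's attP to integrate the plasmid. Puromycin resistance and blue fluorescence mark cells that carry the donor. The promoterless EGFP may report integration at the target site, though the record does not state this.
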