Addgene plasmid #182140: attP-puro-GA donor
Purpose: attP-puro-GA DNA donor for twinPE and Bxb1 mediated gene-size insertion
Depositing lab: David Liu. Depositing organization: Broad Institute. Publication: Programmable deletion, replacement, integration and inversion of large DNA sequences with twin prime editing. Anzalone AV, Gao XD, Podracky CJ, Nelson AT, Koblan LW, Raguram A, Levy JM, Mercer JAM, Liu DR. Nat Biotechnol. 2022 May;40(5):731-740. doi: 10.1038/s41587-021-01133-w. Epub 2021 Dec 9. PubMed 34887556.
Backbone
  Vector backbone: pEF1α
  Total vector size (bp): 5568
  Vector type: Mammalian Expression
  Selectable markers: Puromycin
Growth in bacteria
  Bacterial resistance: Kanamycin, 50 μg/mL
  Growth temperature: 37°C
  Growth strain: DH5alpha
  Copy number: High Copy
Gene/Insert
  Gene/Insert name: attP-GA-EGFP-EF1α-PuroR-T2A-TagBFP
  Species: Synthetic
  Insert size (bp): 3467
Terms and licenses: Academic/Nonprofit Terms; Industry Terms: Not Available to Industry
How to cite: attP-puro-GA donor was a gift from David Liu (Addgene plasmid # 182140 ; http://n2t.net/addgene:182140 ; RRID:Addgene_182140)
